>Addgene plasmid #169790 | Grin1 gRNA#2 | addgene full sequence | sequence record 341101 | Addgene NGS Result
TTTGAATGTATTTAGAAAAATAAACAAATAGGGGTTCCGCGCACATTTCCCCGAAAAGTGCCACCTGACG
TGAGGGCCTATTTCCCATGATTCCTTCATATTTGCATATACGATACAAGGCTGTTAGAGAGATAATTAGA
ATTAATTTGACTGTAAACACAAAGATATTAGTACAAAATACGTGACGTAGAAAGTAATAATTTCTTGGGT
AGTTTGCAGTTTTAAAATTATGTTTTAAAATGGACTATCATATGCTTACCGTAACTTGAAAGTATTTCGA
TTTCTTGGCTTTATATATCTTGTGGAAAGGACGAAACACCGCTGAGCTTCCTTCGCACCGGTTTTAGAGC
TAGAAATAGCAAGTTAAAATAAGGCTAGTCCGTTATCAACTTGAAAAAGTGGCACCGAGTCGGTGCTTTT
TTTCTAGACCCAGCTTTCTTGTACAAAGTTGGCATTAGATCCGCTGCATTAATGAATCGGCCAACGCGCG
GGGAGAGGCGGTTTGCGTATTGGGCGCTCTTCCGCTTCCTCGCTCACTGACTCGCTGCGCTCGGTCGTTC
GGCTGCGGCGAGCGGTATCAGCTCACTCAAAGGCGGTAATACGGTTATCCACAGAATCAGGGGATAACGC
AGGAAAGAACATGTGAGCAAAAGGCCAGAATTCGAGCTCGGTACCCGGGGATCCTCTAGAGTCGACCTGC
AGGCATGCAAGCTTGGCGTAATCATGGTCATAGCTGTTTCCTGTGTGAAATTGTTATCCGCTCACAATTC
CACACAACATACGAGCCGGAAGCATAAAGTGTAAAGCCTGGGGTGCCTAATGAGTGAGCTAACTCACATT
AATTGCGTTGCGCTCACTGCCCGCTTTCCAGTCGGGAAACCTGTCGTGCCAGCTGCATTAATGAATCGGC
CAACGCGCGGGGAGAGGCGGTTTGCGTATTGGGCGCTCTTCCGCTTCCTCGCTCACTGACTCGCTGCGCT
CGGTCGTTCGGCTGCGGCGAGCGGTATCAGCTCACTCAAAGGCGGTAATACGGTTATCCACAGAATCAGG
GGATAACGCAGGAAAGAACATGTGAGCAAAAGGCCAGCAAAAGGCCAGGAACCGTAAAAAGGCCGCGTTG
CTGGCGTTTTTCCATAGGCTCCGCCCCCCTGACGAGCATCACAAAAATCGACGCTCAAGTCAGAGGTGGC
GAAACCCGACAGGACTATAAAGATACCAGGCGTTTCCCCCTGGAAGCTCCCTCGTGCGCTCTCCTGTTCC
GACCCTGCCGCTTACCGGATACCTGTCCGCCTTTCTCCCTTCGGGAAGCGTGGCGCTTTCTCATAGCTCA
CGCTGTAGGTATCTCAGTTCGGTGTAGGTCGTTCGCTCCAAGCTGGGCTGTGTGCACGAACCCCCCGTTC
AGCCCGACCGCTGCGCCTTATCCGGTAACTATCGTCTTGAGTCCAACCCGGTAAGACACGACTTATCGCC
ACTGGCAGCAGCCACTGGTAACAGGATTAGCAGAGCGAGGTATGTAGGCGGTGCTACAGAGTTCTTGAAG
TGGTGGCCTAACTACGGCTACACTAGAAGAACAGTATTTGGTATCTGCGCTCTGCTGAAGCCAGTTACCT
TCGGAAAAAGAGTTGGTAGCTCTTGATCCGGCAAACAAACCACCGCTGGTAGCGGTGGTTTTTTTGTTTG
CAAGCAGCAGATTACGCGCAGAAAAAAAGGATCTCAAGAAGATCCTTTGATCTTTTCTACGGGGTCTGAC
GCTCAGTGGAACGAAAACTCACGTTAAGGGATTTTGGTCATGAGATTATCAAAAAGGATCTTCACCTAGA
TCCTTTTAAATTAAAAATGAAGTTTTAAATCAATCTAAAGTATATATGAGTAAACTTGGTCTGACAGTTA
CCAATGCTTAATCAGTGAGGCACCTATCTCAGCGATCTGTCTATTTCGTTCATCCATAGTTGCCTGACTC
CCCGTCGTGTAGATAACTACGATACGGGAGGGCTTACCATCTGGCCCCAGTGCTGCAATGATACCGCGAG
ACCCACGCTCACCGGCTCCAGATTTATCAGCAATAAACCAGCCAGCCGGAAGGGCCGAGCGCAGAAGTGG
TCCTGCAACTTTATCCGCCTCCATCCAGTCTATTAATTGTTGCCGGGAAGCTAGAGTAAGTAGTTCGCCA
GTTAATAGTTTGCGCAACGTTGTTGCCATTGCTACAGGCATCGTGGTGTCACGCTCGTCGTTTGGTATGG
CTTCATTCAGCTCCGGTTCCCAACGATCAAGGCGAGTTACATGATCCCCCATGTTGTGCAAAAAAGCGGT
TAGCTCCTTCGGTCCTCCGATCGTTGTCAGAAGTAAGTTGGCCGCAGTGTTATCACTCATGGTTATGGCA
GCACTGCATAATTCTCTTACTGTCATGCCATCCGTAAGATGCTTTTCTGTGACTGGTGAGTACTCAACCA
AGTCATTCTGAGAATAGTGTATGCGGCGACCGAGTTGCTCTTGCCCGGCGTCAATACGGGATAATACCGC
GCCACATAGCAGAACTTTAAAAGTGCTCATCATTGGAAAACGTTCTTCGGGGCGAAAACTCTCAAGGATC
TTACCGCTGTTGAGATCCAGTTCGATGTAACCCACTCGTGCACCCAACTGATCTTCAGCATCTTTTACTT
TCACCAGCGTTTCTGGGTGAGCAAAAACAGGAAGGCAAAATGCCGCAAAAAAGGGAATAAGGGCGACACG
GAAATGTTGAATACTCATACTCTTCCTTTTTCAATATTATTGAAGCATTTATCAGGGTTATTGTCTCATG
AGCGGATACATA
Features (pLannotate 1.2.2; 13 found; start..end, strand, type, name):
     72..312     +  promoter       U6 promoter: RNA polymerase III promoter for human U6 snRNA
    341..416     +  misc_RNA       gRNA scaffold: guide RNA scaffold for the Streptococcus pyogenes CRISPR/Cas9 system
    428..449     -  protein_bind   attB2 (fragment): mutant version of attB; recombination site for the Gateway® BP reaction BP Clonase™
    463..517     -  CDS            lacI (fragment): lac repressor; lacI; The lac repressor binds to the lac operator to inhibit transcription in E. coli. This inhibition can be relieved by adding lactose or isopropyl-β-D-thiogalactopyranoside (IPTG).
    519..652     -  rep_origin     RSF ori (fragment): Plasmids containing the RSF 1030 origin of replication can be propagated in E. coli cells that contain additional plasmids with compatible origins.
    658..714     +  misc_feature   MCS: pUC18/19 multiple cloning site
    751..767     -  protein_bind   lac operator: The lac repressor binds to the lac operator to inhibit transcription in E. coli. This inhibition can be relieved by adding lactose or isopropyl-β-D-thiogalactopyranoside (IPTG). lac repressor encoded by lacI
    775..805     -  promoter       lac promoter: promoter for the E. coli lac operon
    820..841     -  protein_bind   CAP binding site: CAP binding activates transcription in the presence of cAMP. E. coli catabolite activator protein
    854..946     -  CDS            lacI (fragment): lac repressor; lacI; The lac repressor binds to the lac operator to inhibit transcription in E. coli. This inhibition can be relieved by adding lactose or isopropyl-β-D-thiogalactopyranoside (IPTG).
   1129..1717    -  rep_origin     ori: high-copy-number ColE1/pMB1/pBR322/pUC origin of replication
   1888..2748    -  CDS            AmpR: β-lactamase; bla; confers resistance to ampicillin, carbenicillin, and related antibiotics
   2749..41      -  promoter       AmpR promoter (across the origin): bla
