[The description below was written by a language model from this plasmid's Addgene catalogue record and pLannotate feature annotations shown in this document.]
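Description:
Grin1 gRNA#2 is a small (about 2.8 kb) mammalian CRISPR guide RNA expression plasmid built on a minimal "gRNA backbone". It is maintained in E. coli through a ColE1/pUC-type origin of replication and selected with ampicillin via the β-lactamase gene (AmpR) and its native promoter. The catalogue lists the plasmid as low copy, although the annotated origin is of the type usually described as high copy. The rest of the backbone carries typical pUC-derived cloning-vector remnants: a multiple cloning site, the lac promoter and operator, and a CAP binding site. It also carries short annotated fragments of lacI, an RSF origin and an attB2 Gateway site. These appear to be leftovers or partial matches rather than functional elements.

The payload is a single RNA polymerase III transcription unit. The human U6 promoter drives a guide RNA whose spacer sits in the short gap between the promoter and the Streptococcus pyogenes Cas9 gRNA scaffold. The spacer targets mouse Grin1, which encodes the GluN1 (NR1) obligatory subunit of the NMDA-type glutamate receptor. The "#2" in the name suggests it is one of several guides designed against this gene.

The plasmid encodes no Cas9, no fluorescent reporter and no mammalian selection marker, so the nuclease must be supplied separately, for example from a co-delivered Cas9 expression plasmid or Cas9-expressing cells. Its stated purpose is Cas9-mediated knockout of Grin1 in mammalian cells. The associated study concerns activity-dependent dendrite remodelling in olfactory bulb mitral cells, which fits its use for loss-of-function analysis of NMDA receptor signalling in mouse neurons.
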