Addgene plasmid #169790: Grin1 gRNA#2
Purpose: Cas9-mediated knockout of Grin1 in mammalian cells
Depositing lab: Takeshi Imai. Depositing organization: Kyushu University. Publication: BMPR-2 gates activity-dependent stabilization of primary dendrites during mitral cell remodeling. Aihara S, Fujimoto S, Sakaguchi R, Imai T. Cell Rep. 2021 Jun 22;35(12):109276. doi: 10.1016/j.celrep.2021.109276. PubMed 34161760.
Backbone
  Vector backbone: gRNA backbone
  Vector type: Mammalian Expression, CRISPR
Growth in bacteria
  Bacterial resistance: Ampicillin, 100 μg/mL
  Growth temperature: 37°C
  Growth strain: DH5alpha
  Copy number: Low Copy
Gene/Insert
  Gene/Insert name: Grin1
  gRNA/shRNA sequence: GTACGGTGCGAAGGAAGCTCAGG
  Species: M. musculus (mouse)
  Entrez Gene: Grin1 (a.k.a. GluN1, GluRdelta1, GluRzeta1, M100174, NMD-R1, NMDAR1, NR1, Nmdar, Rgsc174)
Terms and licenses: Academic/Nonprofit Terms; Industry Terms: Not Available to Industry
How to cite: Grin1 gRNA#2 was a gift from Takeshi Imai (Addgene plasmid # 169790 ; http://n2t.net/addgene:169790 ; RRID:Addgene_169790)
